Addgene plasmid #207793: pX330-PITCh-MAPRE1
Purpose: Expresses SpCas9, the PITCh gRNA, and a sgRNA targeting the C-terminus of MAPRE1 for knock-in.
Depositing lab: Laurence Pelletier. Depositing organization: Sinai Health System. Publication: qTAG: an adaptable plasmid scaffold for CRISPR-based endogenous tagging. Philip R, Sharma A, Matellan L, Erpf AC, Hsu WH, Tkach JM, Wyatt HDM, Pelletier L. EMBO J. 2024 Dec 12. doi: 10.1038/s44318-024-00337-5. PubMed 39668248.
Backbone
  Vector backbone: pX330-BbsI-PITCh
  Backbone manufacturer: Peter Kaiser, Addgene plasmid #127875
  Backbone size w/o insert (bp): 8947
  Vector type: Mammalian Expression, CRISPR
Growth in bacteria
  Bacterial resistance: Ampicillin, 100 μg/mL
  Growth temperature: 37°C
  Growth strain: DH5alpha
  Copy number: Low Copy
Gene/Insert
  Gene/Insert name: sgRNA Targeting C-terminus of MAPRE1 (alt name: MAPRE1)
  gRNA/shRNA sequence: CTTTGTGATACCTGATGAAG
  Species: H. sapiens (human)
  Insert size (bp): 20
  Entrez Gene: MAPRE1 (a.k.a. EB1)
  Promoter: U6
  Cloning method: Unknown
  Sequencing primers: 5′ GCCTTTTTACGGTTCCTGGC
Terms and licenses: Academic/Nonprofit Terms; Industry Terms: Not Available to Industry
Depositor comments: Please visit https://www.biorxiv.org/content/10.1101/2023.11.01.565029v3 for bioRxiv preprint.
How to cite: pX330-PITCh-MAPRE1 was a gift from Laurence Pelletier (Addgene plasmid # 207793 ; http://n2t.net/addgene:207793 ; RRID:Addgene_207793)
