[The description below was written by a language model from this plasmid's Addgene catalogue record and pLannotate feature annotations shown in this document.]
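Description:
pX330-PITCh-MAPRE1 is an all-in-one mammalian CRISPR expression plasmid built on the pX330-BbsI-PITCh backbone. It is designed for endogenous tagging of the human MAPRE1 gene (also known as EB1) at its C-terminus. It is propagated in E. coli under ampicillin selection (AmpR/β-lactamase) and replicates from a ColE1/pUC-type origin. The annotation calls this origin high-copy, whereas the catalogue entry lists the plasmid as low copy. The backbone also carries an f1 phage origin, a single AAV2 ITR and small fragments of bom and rop. These are leftovers of the pX330 lineage and are not functional parts of the payload.

The payload has three expression units. Two tandem human U6 (RNA polymerase III) promoters each drive a guide fused to the Streptococcus pyogenes gRNA scaffold. According to the record, one carries the generic PITCh gRNA and the other a 20-nt spacer directed at the C-terminal end of the MAPRE1 coding region. The feature table does not indicate which cassette holds which guide. Downstream, a hybrid promoter made of the CMV enhancer, the chicken β-actin promoter and a hybrid intron expresses full-length SpCas9, which the annotation splits into contiguous N- and C-terminal portions. Cas9 is followed by a nucleoplasmin nuclear localization signal and terminated by the bGH polyadenylation signal.

In the PITCh strategy, the genomic guide cuts the target locus while the PITCh guide cuts a co-transfected donor plasmid. This releases a tag cassette flanked by short microhomologies, which integrates by microhomology-mediated end joining. The plasmid therefore supplies the nuclease and both guides, and is meant to be paired with a separate donor from the associated endogenous tagging toolkit. It carries no mammalian selection marker or reporter of its own.
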