Features (pLannotate 1.2.2; 21 found; start..end, strand, type, name):
      1..241     +  promoter       U6 promoter: RNA polymerase III promoter for human U6 snRNA
    271..346     +  misc_RNA       gRNA scaffold: guide RNA scaffold for the Streptococcus pyogenes CRISPR/Cas9 system
    353..396     +  misc_RNA       gRNA scaffold (fragment): guide RNA scaffold for the Streptococcus pyogenes CRISPR/Cas9 system
    444..684     +  promoter       U6 promoter: RNA polymerase III promoter for human U6 snRNA
    713..788     +  misc_RNA       gRNA scaffold: guide RNA scaffold for the Streptococcus pyogenes CRISPR/Cas9 system
    795..838     +  misc_RNA       gRNA scaffold (fragment): guide RNA scaffold for the Streptococcus pyogenes CRISPR/Cas9 system
    885..1170    +  enhancer       CMV enhancer: human cytomegalovirus immediate early enhancer; contains an 18-bp deletion relative to the standard CMV enhancer
   1172..1448    +  promoter       chicken β-actin promoter: No description available
   1449..1676    +  intron         hybrid intron: hybrid between chicken β-actin (CBA) and minute virus of mice (MMV) introns (Gray et al., 2011)
   1814..3415    +  CDS            Cas9(N): N-terminal portion of Streptococcus pyogenes Cas9 (Zetsche et al., 2015)
   3416..5914    +  CDS            Cas9(C): C-terminal portion of Streptococcus pyogenes Cas9 (Zetsche et al., 2015)
   5915..5962    +  CDS            nucleoplasmin NLS: bipartite nuclear localization signal from nucleoplasmin
   5996..6107    +  polyA_signal   bGH poly(A) signal: bovine growth hormone polyadenylation signal
   6212..6352    +  repeat_region  AAV2 ITR: inverted terminal repeat of adeno-associated virus serotype 2 inverted
   6357..6408    -  misc_feature   bom (fragment): basis of mobility region from pBR322
   6427..6882    +  rep_origin     f1 ori (sequence partly withheld): f1 bacteriophage origin of replication; arrow indicates direction of (+) strand synthesis
   6883..6932    -  misc_feature   bom (fragment): basis of mobility region from pBR322
   7034..7069    -  CDS            rop (fragment): Rop protein, which maintains plasmids at low copy number; rop
   7164..7268    +  promoter       AmpR promoter: bla
   7269..8129    +  CDS            AmpR: β-lactamase; bla; confers resistance to ampicillin, carbenicillin, and related antibiotics
   8300..8888    +  rep_origin     ori: high-copy-number ColE1/pMB1/pBR322/pUC origin of replication
>Addgene plasmid #207793 | pX330-PITCh-MAPRE1 | addgene full sequence | sequence record 451404 | Addgene NGS Result
GAGGGCCTATTTCCCATGATTCCTTCATATTTGCATATACGATACAAGGCTGTTAGAGAGATAATTGGAA
TTAATTTGACTGTAAACACAAAGATATTAGTACAAAATACGTGACGTAGAAAGTAATAATTTCTTGGGTA
GTTTGCAGTTTTAAAATTATGTTTTAAAATGGACTATCATATGCTTACCGTAACTTGAAAGTATTTCGAT
TTCTTGGCTTTATATATCTTGTGGAAAGGACGAAACACCGCTTTGTGATACCTGATGAAGGTTTTAGAGC
TAGAAATAGCAAGTTAAAATAAGGCTAGTCCGTTATCAACTTGAAAAAGTGGCACCGAGTCGGTGCTTTT
TTGTTTTAGAGCTAGAAATAGCAAGTTAAAATAAGGCTAGTCCGTTTTTAGCGCGTGCGCCAATTCTGCA
GACAAATGGCTCTAGAGGCATGTGAGGGCCTATTTCCCATGATTCCTTCATATTTGCATATACGATACAA
GGCTGTTAGAGAGATAATTGGAATTAATTTGACTGTAAACACAAAGATATTAGTACAAAATACGTGACGT
AGAAAGTAATAATTTCTTGGGTAGTTTGCAGTTTTAAAATTATGTTTTAAAATGGACTATCATATGCTTA
CCGTAACTTGAAAGTATTTCGATTTCTTGGCTTTATATATCTTGTGGAAAGGACGAAACACCGCATCGTA
CGCGTACGTGTTGTTTTAGAGCTAGAAATAGCAAGTTAAAATAAGGCTAGTCCGTTATCAACTTGAAAAA
GTGGCACCGAGTCGGTGCTTTTTTGTTTTAGAGCTAGAAATAGCAAGTTAAAATAAGGCTAGTCCGTTTT
TAGCGCGTGCGCCAATTCTGCAGACAAATGGCTCTAGAGGTACCCGTTACATAACTTACGGTAAATGGCC
CGCCTGGCTGACCGCCCAACGACCCCCGCCCATTGACGTCAATAGTAACGCCAATAGGGACTTTCCATTG
ACGTCAATGGGTGGAGTATTTACGGTAAACTGCCCACTTGGCAGTACATCAAGTGTATCATATGCCAAGT
ACGCCCCCTATTGACGTCAATGACGGTAAATGGCCCGCCTGGCATTGTGCCCAGTACATGACCTTATGGG
ACTTTCCTACTTGGCAGTACATCTACGTATTAGTCATCGCTATTACCATGGTCGAGGTGAGCCCCACGTT
CTGCTTCACTCTCCCCATCTCCCCCCCCTCCCCACCCCCAATTTTGTATTTATTTATTTTTTAATTATTT
TGTGCAGCGATGGGGGCGGGGGGGGGGGGGGGCGCGCGCCAGGGGGGGCGGGGCGGGGCGAGGGGCGGGG
CGGGGCGAGGCGGAGAGGTGCGGCGGCAGCCAATCAGAGCGGCGCGCTCCGAAAGTTTCCTTTTATGGCG
AGGCGGCGGCGGCGGCGGCCCTATAAAAAGCGAAGCGCGCGGCGGGCGGGAGTCGCTGCGCGCTGCCTTC
GCCCCGTGCCCCGCTCCGCCGCCGCCTCGCGCCGCCCGCCCCGGCTCTGACTGACCGCGTTACTCCCACA
GGTGAGCGGGCGGGACGGCCCTTCTCCTCCGGGCTGTAATTAGCTGAGCAAGAGGTAAGGGTTTAAGGGA
TGGTTGGTTGGTGGGGTATTAATGTTTAATTACCTGGAGCACCTGCCTGAAATCACTTTTTTTCAGGTTG
GACCGGTGCCACCATGGACTATAAGGACCACGACGGAGACTACAAGGATCATGATATTGATTACAAAGAC
GATGACGATAAGATGGCCCCAAAGAAGAAGCGGAAGGTCGGTATCCACGGAGTCCCAGCAGCCGACAAGA
AGTACAGCATCGGCCTGGACATCGGCACCAACTCTGTGGGCTGGGCCGTGATCACCGACGAGTACAAGGT
GCCCAGCAAGAAATTCAAGGTGCTGGGCAACACCGACCGGCACAGCATCAAGAAGAACCTGATCGGAGCC
CTGCTGTTCGACAGCGGCGAAACAGCCGAGGCCACCCGGCTGAAGAGAACCGCCAGAAGAAGATACACCA
GACGGAAGAACCGGATCTGCTATCTGCAAGAGATCTTCAGCAACGAGATGGCCAAGGTGGACGACAGCTT
CTTCCACAGACTGGAAGAGTCCTTCCTGGTGGAAGAGGATAAGAAGCACGAGCGGCACCCCATCTTCGGC
AACATCGTGGACGAGGTGGCCTACCACGAGAAGTACCCCACCATCTACCACCTGAGAAAGAAACTGGTGG
ACAGCACCGACAAGGCCGACCTGCGGCTGATCTATCTGGCCCTGGCCCACATGATCAAGTTCCGGGGCCA
CTTCCTGATCGAGGGCGACCTGAACCCCGACAACAGCGACGTGGACAAGCTGTTCATCCAGCTGGTGCAG
ACCTACAACCAGCTGTTCGAGGAAAACCCCATCAACGCCAGCGGCGTGGACGCCAAGGCCATCCTGTCTG
CCAGACTGAGCAAGAGCAGACGGCTGGAAAATCTGATCGCCCAGCTGCCCGGCGAGAAGAAGAATGGCCT
GTTCGGAAACCTGATTGCCCTGAGCCTGGGCCTGACCCCCAACTTCAAGAGCAACTTCGACCTGGCCGAG
GATGCCAAACTGCAGCTGAGCAAGGACACCTACGACGACGACCTGGACAACCTGCTGGCCCAGATCGGCG
ACCAGTACGCCGACCTGTTTCTGGCCGCCAAGAACCTGTCCGACGCCATCCTGCTGAGCGACATCCTGAG
AGTGAACACCGAGATCACCAAGGCCCCCCTGAGCGCCTCTATGATCAAGAGATACGACGAGCACCACCAG
GACCTGACCCTGCTGAAAGCTCTCGTGCGGCAGCAGCTGCCTGAGAAGTACAAAGAGATTTTCTTCGACC
AGAGCAAGAACGGCTACGCCGGCTACATTGACGGCGGAGCCAGCCAGGAAGAGTTCTACAAGTTCATCAA
GCCCATCCTGGAAAAGATGGACGGCACCGAGGAACTGCTCGTGAAGCTGAACAGAGAGGACCTGCTGCGG
AAGCAGCGGACCTTCGACAACGGCAGCATCCCCCACCAGATCCACCTGGGAGAGCTGCACGCCATTCTGC
GGCGGCAGGAAGATTTTTACCCATTCCTGAAGGACAACCGGGAAAAGATCGAGAAGATCCTGACCTTCCG
CATCCCCTACTACGTGGGCCCTCTGGCCAGGGGAAACAGCAGATTCGCCTGGATGACCAGAAAGAGCGAG
GAAACCATCACCCCCTGGAACTTCGAGGAAGTGGTGGACAAGGGCGCTTCCGCCCAGAGCTTCATCGAGC
GGATGACCAACTTCGATAAGAACCTGCCCAACGAGAAGGTGCTGCCCAAGCACAGCCTGCTGTACGAGTA
CTTCACCGTGTATAACGAGCTGACCAAAGTGAAATACGTGACCGAGGGAATGAGAAAGCCCGCCTTCCTG
AGCGGCGAGCAGAAAAAGGCCATCGTGGACCTGCTGTTCAAGACCAACCGGAAAGTGACCGTGAAGCAGC
TGAAAGAGGACTACTTCAAGAAAATCGAGTGCTTCGACTCCGTGGAAATCTCCGGCGTGGAAGATCGGTT
CAACGCCTCCCTGGGCACATACCACGATCTGCTGAAAATTATCAAGGACAAGGACTTCCTGGACAATGAG
GAAAACGAGGACATTCTGGAAGATATCGTGCTGACCCTGACACTGTTTGAGGACAGAGAGATGATCGAGG
AACGGCTGAAAACCTATGCCCACCTGTTCGACGACAAAGTGATGAAGCAGCTGAAGCGGCGGAGATACAC
CGGCTGGGGCAGGCTGAGCCGGAAGCTGATCAACGGCATCCGGGACAAGCAGTCCGGCAAGACAATCCTG
GATTTCCTGAAGTCCGACGGCTTCGCCAACAGAAACTTCATGCAGCTGATCCACGACGACAGCCTGACCT
TTAAAGAGGACATCCAGAAAGCCCAGGTGTCCGGCCAGGGCGATAGCCTGCACGAGCACATTGCCAATCT
GGCCGGCAGCCCCGCCATTAAGAAGGGCATCCTGCAGACAGTGAAGGTGGTGGACGAGCTCGTGAAAGTG
ATGGGCCGGCACAAGCCCGAGAACATCGTGATCGAAATGGCCAGAGAGAACCAGACCACCCAGAAGGGAC
AGAAGAACAGCCGCGAGAGAATGAAGCGGATCGAAGAGGGCATCAAAGAGCTGGGCAGCCAGATCCTGAA
AGAACACCCCGTGGAAAACACCCAGCTGCAGAACGAGAAGCTGTACCTGTACTACCTGCAGAATGGGCGG
GATATGTACGTGGACCAGGAACTGGACATCAACCGGCTGTCCGACTACGATGTGGACCATATCGTGCCTC
AGAGCTTTCTGAAGGACGACTCCATCGACAACAAGGTGCTGACCAGAAGCGACAAGAACCGGGGCAAGAG
CGACAACGTGCCCTCCGAAGAGGTCGTGAAGAAGATGAAGAACTACTGGCGGCAGCTGCTGAACGCCAAG
CTGATTACCCAGAGAAAGTTCGACAATCTGACCAAGGCCGAGAGAGGCGGCCTGAGCGAACTGGATAAGG
CCGGCTTCATCAAGAGACAGCTGGTGGAAACCCGGCAGATCACAAAGCACGTGGCACAGATCCTGGACTC
CCGGATGAACACTAAGTACGACGAGAATGACAAGCTGATCCGGGAAGTGAAAGTGATCACCCTGAAGTCC
AAGCTGGTGTCCGATTTCCGGAAGGATTTCCAGTTTTACAAAGTGCGCGAGATCAACAACTACCACCACG
CCCACGACGCCTACCTGAACGCCGTCGTGGGAACCGCCCTGATCAAAAAGTACCCTAAGCTGGAAAGCGA
GTTCGTGTACGGCGACTACAAGGTGTACGACGTGCGGAAGATGATCGCCAAGAGCGAGCAGGAAATCGGC
AAGGCTACCGCCAAGTACTTCTTCTACAGCAACATCATGAACTTTTTCAAGACCGAGATTACCCTGGCCA
ACGGCGAGATCCGGAAGCGGCCTCTGATCGAGACAAACGGCGAAACCGGGGAGATCGTGTGGGATAAGGG
CCGGGATTTTGCCACCGTGCGGAAAGTGCTGAGCATGCCCCAAGTGAATATCGTGAAAAAGACCGAGGTG
CAGACAGGCGGCTTCAGCAAAGAGTCTATCCTGCCCAAGAGGAACAGCGATAAGCTGATCGCCAGAAAGA
AGGACTGGGACCCTAAGAAGTACGGCGGCTTCGACAGCCCCACCGTGGCCTATTCTGTGCTGGTGGTGGC
CAAAGTGGAAAAGGGCAAGTCCAAGAAACTGAAGAGTGTGAAAGAGCTGCTGGGGATCACCATCATGGAA
AGAAGCAGCTTCGAGAAGAATCCCATCGACTTTCTGGAAGCCAAGGGCTACAAAGAAGTGAAAAAGGACC
TGATCATCAAGCTGCCTAAGTACTCCCTGTTCGAGCTGGAAAACGGCCGGAAGAGAATGCTGGCCTCTGC
CGGCGAACTGCAGAAGGGAAACGAACTGGCCCTGCCCTCCAAATATGTGAACTTCCTGTACCTGGCCAGC
CACTATGAGAAGCTGAAGGGCTCCCCCGAGGATAATGAGCAGAAACAGCTGTTTGTGGAACAGCACAAGC
ACTACCTGGACGAGATCATCGAGCAGATCAGCGAGTTCTCCAAGAGAGTGATCCTGGCCGACGCTAATCT
GGACAAAGTGCTGTCCGCCTACAACAAGCACCGGGATAAGCCCATCAGAGAGCAGGCCGAGAATATCATC
CACCTGTTTACCCTGACCAATCTGGGAGCCCCTGCCGCCTTCAAGTACTTTGACACCACCATCGACCGGA
AGAGGTACACCAGCACCAAAGAGGTGCTGGACGCCACCCTGATCCACCAGAGCATCACCGGCCTGTACGA
GACACGGATCGACCTGTCTCAGCTGGGAGGCGACAAAAGGCCGGCGGCCACGAAAAAGGCCGGCCAGGCA
AAAAAGAAAAAGTAAGAATTCCTAGAGCTCGCTGATCAGCCTCGACTGTGCCTTCTAGTTGCCAGCCATC
TGTTGTTTGCCCCTCCCCCGTGCCTTCCTTGACCCTGGAAGGTGCCACTCCCACTGTCCTTTCCTAATAA
AATGAGGAAATTGCATCGCATTGTCTGAGTAGGTGTCATTCTATTCTGGGGGGTGGGGTGGGGCAGGACA
GCAAGGGGGAGGATTGGGAAGAGAATAGCAGGCATGCTGGGGAGCGGCCGCAGGAACCCCTAGTGATGGA
GTTGGCCACTCCCTCTCTGCGCGCTCGCTCGCTCACTGAGGCCGGGCGACCAAAGGTCGCCCGACGCCCG
GGCTTTGCCCGGGCGGCCTCAGTGAGCGAGCGAGCGCGCAGCTGCCTGCAGGGGCGCCTGATGCGGTATT
TTCTCCTTACGCATCTGTGCGGTATTTCACACCGCATA
[95 nt withheld, positions 6409-6503]
T
[46 nt withheld, positions 6505-6550]
C
[141 nt withheld, positions 6552-6692]
CCTTTGACGTTGGAGTCCACGTTCTTT
[37 nt withheld, positions 6720-6756]
ACTCTATCTCGGGCTATTCTTTTGATTTATAAGGGATTTTGCCGATTTCGGTCTATTGGTTAAAAAATGA
GCTGATTTAACAAAAATTTAACGCGAATTTTAACAAAATATTAACGTTTACAATTTTATGGTGCACTCTC
AGTACAATCTGCTCTGATGCCGCATAGTTAAGCCAGCCCCGACACCCGCCAACACCCGCTGACGCGCCCT
GACGGGCTTGTCTGCTCCCGGCATCCGCTTACAGACAAGCTGTGACCGTCTCCGGGAGCTGCATGTGTCA
GAGGTTTTCACCGTCATCACCGAAACGCGCGAGACGAAAGGGCCTCGTGATACGCCTATTTTTATAGGTT
AATGTCATGATAATAATGGTTTCTTAGACGTCAGGTGGCACTTTTCGGGGAAATGTGCGCGGAACCCCTA
TTTGTTTATTTTTCTAAATACATTCAAATATGTATCCGCTCATGAGACAATAACCCTGATAAATGCTTCA
ATAATATTGAAAAAGGAAGAGTATGAGTATTCAACATTTCCGTGTCGCCCTTATTCCCTTTTTTGCGGCA
TTTTGCCTTCCTGTTTTTGCTCACCCAGAAACGCTGGTGAAAGTAAAAGATGCTGAAGATCAGTTGGGTG
CACGAGTGGGTTACATCGAACTGGATCTCAACAGCGGTAAGATCCTTGAGAGTTTTCGCCCCGAAGAACG
TTTTCCAATGATGAGCACTTTTAAAGTTCTGCTATGTGGCGCGGTATTATCCCGTATTGACGCCGGGCAA
GAGCAACTCGGTCGCCGCATACACTATTCTCAGAATGACTTGGTTGAGTACTCACCAGTCACAGAAAAGC
ATCTTACGGATGGCATGACAGTAAGAGAATTATGCAGTGCTGCCATAACCATGAGTGATAACACTGCGGC
CAACTTACTTCTGACAACGATCGGAGGACCGAAGGAGCTAACCGCTTTTTTGCACAACATGGGGGATCAT
GTAACTCGCCTTGATCGTTGGGAACCGGAGCTGAATGAAGCCATACCAAACGACGAGCGTGACACCACGA
TGCCTGTAGCAATGGCAACAACGTTGCGCAAACTATTAACTGGCGAACTACTTACTCTAGCTTCCCGGCA
ACAATTAATAGACTGGATGGAGGCGGATAAAGTTGCAGGACCACTTCTGCGCTCGGCCCTTCCGGCTGGC
TGGTTTATTGCTGATAAATCTGGAGCCGGTGAGCGTGGAAGCCGCGGTATCATTGCAGCACTGGGGCCAG
ATGGTAAGCCCTCCCGTATCGTAGTTATCTACACGACGGGGAGTCAGGCAACTATGGATGAACGAAATAG
ACAGATCGCTGAGATAGGTGCCTCACTGATTAAGCATTGGTAACTGTCAGACCAAGTTTACTCATATATA
CTTTAGATTGATTTAAAACTTCATTTTTAATTTAAAAGGATCTAGGTGAAGATCCTTTTTGATAATCTCA
TGACCAAAATCCCTTAACGTGAGTTTTCGTTCCACTGAGCGTCAGACCCCGTAGAAAAGATCAAAGGATC
TTCTTGAGATCCTTTTTTTCTGCGCGTAATCTGCTGCTTGCAAACAAAAAAACCACCGCTACCAGCGGTG
GTTTGTTTGCCGGATCAAGAGCTACCAACTCTTTTTCCGAAGGTAACTGGCTTCAGCAGAGCGCAGATAC
CAAATACTGTTCTTCTAGTGTAGCCGTAGTTAGGCCACCACTTCAAGAACTCTGTAGCACCGCCTACATA
CCTCGCTCTGCTAATCCTGTTACCAGTGGCTGCTGCCAGTGGCGATAAGTCGTGTCTTACCGGGTTGGAC
TCAAGACGATAGTTACCGGATAAGGCGCAGCGGTCGGGCTGAACGGGGGGTTCGTGCACACAGCCCAGCT
TGGAGCGAACGACCTACACCGAACTGAGATACCTACAGCGTGAGCTATGAGAAAGCGCCACGCTTCCCGA
AGGGAGAAAGGCGGACAGGTATCCGGTAAGCGGCAGGGTCGGAACAGGAGAGCGCACGAGGGAGCTTCCA
GGGGGAAACGCCTGGTATCTTTATAGTCCTGTCGGGTTTCGCCACCTCTGACTTGAGCGTCGATTTTTGT
GATGCTCGTCAGGGGGGCGGAGCCTATGGAAAAACGCCAGCAACGCGGCCTTTTTACGGTTCCTGGCCTT
TTGCTGGCCTTTTGCTCACATGT
